Addgene plasmid #232444: pU6_HEK3_nsgRNA(PP7)
Purpose: nsgRNA for PE3 facilitation of a +1 T to A prime edit on the HEK3 locus, contains a PP7 in the scaffold tetraloop
Depositing lab: Gil Westmeyer. Publication: Engineered nucleocytosolic vehicles for loading of programmable editors. Geilenkeuser J, Armbrust N, Steinmassl E, Du SW, Schmidt S, Binder EMH, Li Y, Warsing NW, Wendel SV, von der Linde F, Schiele EM, Niu X, Stroppel L, Berezin O, Santl TH, Orschmann T, Nelson K, Gruber C, Palczewska G, Menezes CR, Risaliti E, Engfer ZJ, Koleci N, Schmidts A, Geerlof A, Palczewski K, Westmeyer GG, Truong DJ. Cell. 2025 May 15;188(10):2637-2655.e31. doi: 10.1016/j.cell.2025.03.015. Epub 2025 Apr 9. PubMed 40209705.
Backbone
  Vector backbone: phU6
  Vector type: CRISPR
Growth in bacteria
  Bacterial resistance: Ampicillin, 100 μg/mL
  Growth temperature: 37°C
  Growth strain: NEB Stable
  Copy number: Unknown
Gene/Insert
  Gene/Insert name: PP7-tagged nicking gRNA (PE3) for HEK3+1t>a edit driven by human U6 promoter
  gRNA/shRNA sequence: g+TCAACCAGTATCCCGGTGC
  Species: Synthetic; Multiple
  Promoter: U6
  Cloning method: Other
  Sequencing primers: 5′ GAGGGCCTATTTCCCATGATT
Terms and licenses: Academic/Nonprofit Terms; Industry Terms: Not Available to Industry
Depositor comments: HELMHOLTZ MUNICH has filed a patent (PCT/EP2025/053730) disclosing the capabilities of Material, and retains ownership rights to pU6_HEK3_nsgRNA(PP7) Material. Recipient agrees not to file for any intellectual property protection for Material. Please note that any use of the Material or the HELMHOLTZ MUNICH Information for any commercial purpose - or by, on behalf of or in collaboration with any for-profit entity - requires a license from HELMHOLTZ MUNICH. To obtain such a license, please contact HELMHOLTZ MUNICH by directing your request to:
How to cite: pU6_HEK3_nsgRNA(PP7) was a gift from Gil Westmeyer (Addgene plasmid # 232444 ; http://n2t.net/addgene:232444 ; RRID:Addgene_232444)
