[The description below was written by a language model from this plasmid's Addgene catalogue record and pLannotate feature annotations shown in this document.]
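Description:
pU6_HEK3_nsgRNA(PP7) is a small (about 3.3 kb) CRISPR guide-expression plasmid built on the phU6 backbone and intended for transient delivery into mammalian cells. It is propagated in E. coli through a high-copy ColE1/pUC-type origin and selected with ampicillin via the β-lactamase (AmpR) gene and its own promoter. The remaining backbone features are typical pBluescript/pUC remnants: an f1 phage origin, lacZα and lacI fragments, the lac promoter, operator and CAP site, flanking T3 and T7 promoters, and multiple cloning site fragments. An FRT site is also annotated at the end of the sequence record, just upstream of the U6 cassette in the circular plasmid; the record does not state its purpose.

The payload is a single RNA polymerase III transcription unit. The human U6 promoter drives a nicking single guide RNA (nsgRNA) with a spacer directed at the human HEK3 locus, joined to a Streptococcus pyogenes Cas9 guide scaffold. The scaffold is annotated only as a fragment, which is consistent with the depositor's description that a PP7 aptamer hairpin has been inserted into the scaffold tetraloop. PP7 is a phage-derived RNA stem-loop bound by the PP7 coat protein, so it provides a handle by which the guide can be tethered or recruited by a coat-protein fusion.

In the PE3 prime-editing strategy, such a guide directs the prime editor's nickase to cut the non-edited strand, biasing repair toward the edited sequence. Here it supports a +1 T-to-A edit at HEK3, which requires a separately supplied prime editor and pegRNA. The associated publication concerns engineered vehicles for loading programmable editors, suggesting the PP7 tag serves guide loading, though the record does not say so explicitly.
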