Features (pLannotate 1.2.2; 16 found; start..end, strand, type, name):
      6..23      +  misc_feature   MCS (fragment): pUC18/19 multiple cloning site
     48..288     +  promoter       U6 promoter: RNA polymerase III promoter for human U6 snRNA
    350..407     +  misc_RNA       gRNA scaffold (fragment): guide RNA scaffold for the Streptococcus pyogenes CRISPR/Cas9 system
    415..432     -  misc_feature   MCS (fragment): pBluescript multiple cloning site
    442..460     -  promoter       T7 promoter: promoter for bacteriophage T7 RNA polymerase
    468..623     +  CDS            lacZα (fragment): LacZα fragment of β-galactosidase; lacZ fragment
    628..1083    +  rep_origin     f1 ori (sequence partly withheld): f1 bacteriophage origin of replication; arrow indicates direction of (+) strand synthesis
   1109..1213    +  promoter       AmpR promoter: bla
   1214..2074    +  CDS            AmpR: β-lactamase; bla; confers resistance to ampicillin, carbenicillin, and related antibiotics
   2245..2833    +  rep_origin     ori: high-copy-number ColE1/pMB1/pBR322/pUC origin of replication
   3016..3108    +  CDS            lacI (fragment): lac repressor; lacI; The lac repressor binds to the lac operator to inhibit transcription in E. coli. This inhibition can be relieved by adding lactose or isopropyl-β-D-thiogalactopyranoside (IPTG).
   3121..3142    +  protein_bind   CAP binding site: CAP binding activates transcription in the presence of cAMP. E. coli catabolite activator protein
   3157..3187    +  promoter       lac promoter: promoter for the E. coli lac operon
   3195..3211    +  protein_bind   lac operator: The lac repressor binds to the lac operator to inhibit transcription in E. coli. This inhibition can be relieved by adding lactose or isopropyl-β-D-thiogalactopyranoside (IPTG). lac repressor encoded by lacI
   3256..3274    +  promoter       T3 promoter: promoter for bacteriophage T3 RNA polymerase
   3298..3345    +  protein_bind   FRT: FLP-mediated recombination occurs in the 8-bp core sequence TCTAGAAA (Turan and Bode, 2011). FLP recombinase from the Saccharomyces cerevisiae 2μ plasmid
>Addgene plasmid #232444 | pU6_HEK3_nsgRNA(PP7) | addgene full sequence | sequence record 462757 | Addgene NGS Result
ATAAAACCTGCAGGCATGCAAGCGATCGCGGGGCCGCCCCCTTCACCGAGGGCCTATTTCCCATGATTCC
TTCATATTTGCATATACGATACAAGGCTGTTAGAGAGATAATTGGAATTAATTTGACTGTAAACACAAAG
ATATTAGTACAAAATACGTGACGTAGAAAGTAATAATTTCTTGGGTAGTTTGCAGTTTTAAAATTATGTT
TTAAAATGGACTATCATATGCTTACCGTAACTTGAAAGTATTTCGATTTCTTGGCTTTATATATCTTGTG
GAAAGGACGAAACACCGTCAACCAGTATCCCGGTGCGTTTCAGAGCCACCAGAAGATATGGCTTCGGTGG
CAAGTTGAAATAAGGCTAGTCCGTTATCAACTTGAAAAAGTGGCACCGAGTCGGTGCTTTTTTTACTAGT
TCTAGAGCGGCCCCAATTCGCCCTATAGTGAGTCGTATTACGCGCGCTCACTGGCCGTCGTTTTACAACG
TCGTGACTGGGAAAACCCTGGCGTTACCCAACTTAATCGCCTTGCAGCACATCCCCCTTTCGCCAGCTGG
CGTAATAGCGAAGAGGCCCGCACCGATCGCCCTTCCCAACAGTTGCGCAGCCTGAATGGCGAATGGG
[59 nt withheld, positions 628-686]
ACC
[62 nt withheld, positions 690-751]
C
[91 nt withheld, positions 753-843]
A
[49 nt withheld, positions 845-893]
CCTTTGACGTTGGAGTCCACGTTCTTT
[37 nt withheld, positions 921-957]
ACCCTATCTCGGTCTATTCTTTTGATTTATAAGGGATTTTGCCGATTTCGGCCTATTGGTTAAAAAATGA
GCTGATTTAACAAAAATTTAACGCGAATTTTAACAAAATATTAACGCTTACAATTTAGGTGGCACTTTTC
GGGGAAATGTGCGCGGAACCCCTATTTGTTTATTTTTCTAAATACATTCAAATATGTATCCGCTCATGAG
ACAATAACCCTGATAAATGCTTCAATAATATTGAAAAAGGAAGAGTATGAGTATTCAACATTTCCGTGTC
GCCCTTATTCCCTTTTTTGCGGCATTTTGCCTTCCTGTTTTTGCTCACCCAGAAACGCTGGTGAAAGTAA
AAGATGCTGAAGATCAGTTGGGTGCACGAGTGGGTTACATCGAACTGGATCTCAACAGCGGTAAGATCCT
TGAGAGTTTTCGCCCCGAAGAACGTTTTCCAATGATGAGCACTTTTAAAGTTCTGCTATGTGGCGCGGTA
TTATCCCGTATTGACGCCGGGCAAGAGCAACTCGGTCGCCGCATACACTATTCTCAGAATGACTTGGTTG
AGTACTCACCAGTCACAGAAAAGCATCTTACGGATGGCATGACAGTAAGAGAATTATGCAGTGCTGCCAT
AACCATGAGTGATAACACTGCGGCCAACTTACTTCTGACAACGATCGGAGGACCGAAGGAGCTAACCGCT
TTTTTGCACAACATGGGGGATCATGTAACTCGCCTTGATCGTTGGGAACCGGAGCTGAATGAAGCCATAC
CAAACGACGAGCGTGACACCACGATGCCTGTAGCAATGGCAACAACGTTGCGCAAACTATTAACTGGCGA
ACTACTTACTCTAGCTTCCCGGCAACAATTAATAGACTGGATGGAGGCGGATAAAGTTGCAGGACCACTT
CTGCGCTCGGCCCTTCCGGCTGGCTGGTTTATTGCTGATAAATCTGGAGCCGGTGAGCGTGGGTCTCGCG
GTATCATTGCAGCACTGGGGCCAGATGGTAAGCCCTCCCGTATCGTAGTTATCTACACGACGGGGAGTCA
GGCAACTATGGATGAACGAAATAGACAGATCGCTGAGATAGGTGCCTCACTGATTAAGCATTGGTAACTG
TCAGACCAAGTTTACTCATATATACTTTAGATTGATTTAAAACTTCATTTTTAATTTAAAAGGATCTAGG
TGAAGATCCTTTTTGATAATCTCATGACCAAAATCCCTTAACGTGAGTTTTCGTTCCACTGAGCGTCAGA
CCCCGTAGAAAAGATCAAAGGATCTTCTTGAGATCCTTTTTTTCTGCGCGTAATCTGCTGCTTGCAAACA
AAAAAACCACCGCTACCAGCGGTGGTTTGTTTGCCGGATCAAGAGCTACCAACTCTTTTTCCGAAGGTAA
CTGGCTTCAGCAGAGCGCAGATACCAAATACTGTTCTTCTAGTGTAGCCGTAGTTAGGCCACCACTTCAA
GAACTCTGTAGCACCGCCTACATACCTCGCTCTGCTAATCCTGTTACCAGTGGCTGCTGCCAGTGGCGAT
AAGTCGTGTCTTACCGGGTTGGACTCAAGACGATAGTTACCGGATAAGGCGCAGCGGTCGGGCTGAACGG
GGGGTTCGTGCACACAGCCCAGCTTGGAGCGAACGACCTACACCGAACTGAGATACCTACAGCGTGAGCT
ATGAGAAAGCGCCACGCTTCCCGAAGGGAGAAAGGCGGACAGGTATCCGGTAAGCGGCAGGGTCGGAACA
GGAGAGCGCACGAGGGAGCTTCCAGGGGGAAACGCCTGGTATCTTTATAGTCCTGTCGGGTTTCGCCACC
TCTGACTTGAGCGTCGATTTTTGTGATGCTCGTCAGGGGGGCGGAGCCTATGGAAAAACGCCAGCAACGC
GGCCTTTTTACGGTTCCTGGCCTTTTGCTGGCCTTTTGCTCACATGTTCTTTCCTGCGTTATCCCCTGAT
TCTGTGGATAACCGTATTACCGCCTTTGAGTGAGCTGATACCGCTCGCCGCAGCCGAACGACCGAGCGCA
GCGAGTCAGTGAGCGAGGAAGCGGAAGAGCGCCCAATACGCAAACCGCCTCTCCCCGCGCGTTGGCCGAT
TCATTAATGCAGCTGGCACGACAGGTTTCCCGACTGGAAAGCGGGCAGTGAGCGCAACGCAATTAATGTG
AGTTAGCTCACTCATTAGGCACCCCAGGCTTTACACTTTATGCTCCCGGCTCGTATGTTGTGTGGAATTG
TGAGCGGATAACAATTTCACACAGGAAACAGCTATGACCATGATTACGCCAAGCGCGCAATTAACCCTCA
CTAAAGGGAACAAAAGCTGGAAACATGCATGAAGTTCCTATTCCGAAGTTCCTATTCTCTAGAAAGTATA
GGAACTTC
